>Addgene plasmid #175766 | pHAGE-eGFP-TAX1BP1 | addgene full sequence | sequence record 383094 | Addgene NGS Result
CGTTACATAACTTACGGTAAATGGCCCGCCTGGCTGACCGCCCAACGACCCCCGCCCATTGACGTCAATA
ATGACGTATGTTCCCATAGTAACGCCAATAGGGACTTTCCATTGACGTCAATGGGTGGAGTATTTACGGT
AAACTGCCCACTTGGCAGTACATCAAGTGTATCATATGCCAAGTACGCCCCCTATTGACGTCAATGACGG
TAAATGGCCCGCCTGGCATTATGCCCAGTACATGACCTTATGGGACTTTCCTACTTGGCAGTACATCTAC
GTATTAGTCATCGCTATTACCATGGTGATGCGGTTTTGGCAGTACATCAATGGGCGTGGATAGCGGTTTG
ACTCACGGGGATTTCCAAGTCTCCACCCCATTGACGTCAATGGGAGTTTGTTTTGGCACCAAAATCAACG
GGACTTTCCAAAATGTCGTAACAACTCCGCCCCATTGACGCAAATGGGCGGTAGGCGTGTACGGTGGGAG
GTCTATATAAGCAGAGCTCGTTTAGTGAACCGTCAGATCGCCTGGAGACGCCATCCACGCTGTTTTGACC
TCCATAGAAGACACCGGCGGCCGATCTGCCACCATGGTGAGCAAGGGCGAGGAGCTGTTCACCGGGGTGG
TGCCCATCCTGGTCGAGCTGGACGGCGACGTAAACGGCCACAAGTTCAGCGTGTCCGGCGAGGGCGAGGG
CGATGCCACCTACGGCAAGCTGACCCTGAAGTTCATCTGCACCACCGGCAAGCTGCCCGTGCCCTGGCCC
ACCCTCGTGACCACCCTGACCTACGGCGTGCAGTGCTTCAGCCGCTACCCCGACCACATGAAGCAGCACG
ACTTCTTCAAGTCCGCCATGCCCGAAGGCTACGTCCAGGAGCGCACCATCTTCTTCAAGGACGACGGCAA
CTACAAGACCCGCGCCGAGGTGAAGTTCGAGGGCGACACCCTGGTGAACCGCATCGAGCTGAAGGGCATC
GACTTCAAGGAGGACGGCAACATCCTGGGGCACAAGCTGGAGTACAACTACAACAGCCACAACGTCTATA
TCATGGCCGACAAGCAGAAGAACGGCATCAAGGTGAACTTCAAGATCCGCCACAACATCGAGGACGGCAG
CGTGCAGCTCGCCGACCACTACCAGCAGAACACCCCCATCGGCGACGGCCCCGTGCTGCTGCCCGACAAC
CACTACCTGAGCACCCAGTCCGCCCTGAGCAAAGACCCCAACGAGAAGCGCGATCACATGGTCCTGCTGG
AGTTCGTGACCGCCGCCGGGATCACTCTCGGCATGGACGAGCTGTACAAGGCTCGAGGTTATCAAACAAG
TTTGTACAAAAAAGTTGGCATGACATCCTTTCAAGAAGTCCCATTGCAGACTTCCAACTTTGCCCATGTC
ATCTTTCAAAATGTGGCCAAGAGTTACCTTCCTAATGCACACCTGGAATGTCATTACACCTTAACTCCAT
ATATTCATCCACATCCAAAAGATTGGGTTGGTATATTCAAGGTTGGATGGAGTACTGCTCGTGATTATTA
CACGTTTTTATGGTCCCCTATGCCTGAACATTATGTGGAAGGATCAACAGTCAATTGTGTACTAGCATTC
CAAGGATATTACCTTCCAAATGATGATGGAGAATTTTATCAGTTCTGTTACGTTACCCATAAGGGTGAAA
TTCGTGGAGCAAGTACACCTTTCCAGTTTCGAGCTTCTTCTCCAGTTGAAGAGCTGCTTACTATGGAAGA
TGAAGGAAATTCTGACATGTTAGTGGTGACCACAAAAGCAGGCCTTCTTGAGTTGAAAATTGAGAAAACC
ATGAAAGAAAAAGAAGAACTGTTAAAGTTAATTGCCGTTCTGGAAAAAGAAACAGCACAACTTCGAGAAC
AAGTTGGGAGAATGGAAAGAGAACTTAACCATGAGAAAGAAAGATGTGACCAACTGCAAGCAGAACAAAA
GGGTCTTACTGAAGTAACACAAAGCTTAAAAATGGAAAATGAAGAGTTTAAGAAGAGGTTCAGTGATGCT
ACATCCAAAGCCCATCAGCTTGAGGAAGATATTGTGTCAGTAACACATAAAGCAATTGAAAAAGAAACCG
AATTAGACAGTTTAAAGGACAAACTCAAGAAGGCACAACATGAAAGAGAACAACTTGAATGTCAGTTGAA
GACAGAGAAGGATGAAAAGGAACTTTATAAGGTACATTTGAAGAATACAGAAATAGAAAATACCAAGCTT
ATGTCAGAGGTCCAGACTTTAAAAAATTTAGATGGGAACAAAGAAAGCGTGATTACTCATTTCAAAGAAG
AGATTGGCAGGCTGCAGTTATGTTTGGCTGAAAAGGAAAATCTGCAAAGAACTTTCCTGCTTACAACCTC
AAGTAAAGAAGATACTTGTTTTTTAAAGGAGCAACTTCGTAAAGCAGAGGAACAGGTTCAGGCAACTCGG
CAAGAAGTTGTCTTTCTGGCTAAAGAACTCAGTGATGCTGTCAACGTACGAGACAGAACGATGGCAGACC
TGCATACTGCACGCTTGGAAAACGAGAAAGTGAAAAAGCAGTTAGCTGATGCAGTGGCAGAACTTAAACT
AAATGCTATGAAAAAAGATCAGGACAAGACTGATACACTGGAACACGAACTAAGAAGAGAAGTTGAAGAT
CTGAAACTCCGTCTTCAGATGGCTGCAGACCATTATAAAGAAAAATTTAAGGAATGCCAAAGGCTCCAAA
AACAAATAAACAAACTTTCAGATCAATCAGCTAATAATAATAATGTCTTCACAAAGAAAACGGGGAATCA
GCAGAAAGTGAATGATGCTTCAGTAAACACAGACCCAGCCACTTCTGCCTCTACTGTAGATGTAAAGCCA
TCACCTTCTGCAGCAGAGGCAGATTTTGACATAGTAACAAAGGGGCAAGTCTGTGAAATGACCAAAGAAA
TTGCTGACAAAACAGAAAAGTATAATAAATGTAAACAACTCTTGCAGGATGAGAAAGCAAAATGCAATAA
ATATGCTGATGAACTTGCAAAAATGGAGCTGAAATGGAAAGAACAAGTGAAAATTGCTGAAAATGTAAAA
CTTGAACTAGCTGAAGTACAGGACAATTATAAAGAACTTAAAAGGAGTCTAGAAAATCCAGCAGAAAGGA
AAATGGAAGGTCAGAATTCCCAGAGTCCTCAATGTTTCAAAACATGCTCAGAGCAAAATGGTTATGTTCT
CACATTGTCAAATGCACAACCAGTTCTGCAATATGGTAATCCTTATGCATCTCAGGAAACAAGAGATGGA
GCAGATGGTGCTTTTTACCCAGATGAAATACAAAGGCCACCTGTCAGAGTCCCCTCTTGGGGACTGGAAG
ACAATGTTGTCTGCAGCCAGCCTGCTCGAAACTTTAGTCGGCCTGATGGCTTAGAGGACTCTGAGGATAG
CAAAGAAGATGAGAATGTGCCTACTGCTCCTGATCCTCCAAGTCAACATTTACGTGGGCATGGGACAGGC
TTTTGCTTTGATTCCAGCTTTGATGTTCACAAGAAGTGTCCCCTCTGTGAGTTAATGTTTCCTCCTAACT
ATGATCAGAGCAAATTTGAAGAACATGTTGAAAGTCACTGGAAGGTGTGCCCGATGTGCAGCGAGCAGTT
CCCTCCTGACTATGACCAGCAGGTGTTTGAAAGGCATGTGCAGACCCATTTTGATCAGAATGTTCTAAAT
TTTGACTACCCAACTTTCTTGTACAAAGTGGTTCGATAACGAATTCTACCGGGTAGGGGAGGCGCTTTTC
CCAAGGCAGTCTGGAGCATGCGCTTTAGCAGCCCCGCTGGGCACTTGGCGCTACACAAGTGGCCTCTGGC
CTCGCACACATTCCACATCCACCGGTAGGCGCCAACCGGCTCCGTTCTTTGGTGGCCCCTTCGCGCCACC
TTCTACTCCTCCCCTAGTCAGGAAGTTCCCCCCCGCCCCGCAGCTCGCGTCGTGCAGGACGTGACAAATG
GAAGTAGCACGTCTCACTAGTCTCGTGCAGATGGACAGCACCGCTGAGCAATGGAAGCGGGTAGGCCTTT
GGGGCAGCGGCCAATAGCAGCTTTGCTCCTTCGCTTTCTGGGCTCAGAGGCTGGGAAGGGGTGGGTCCGG
GGGCGGGCTCAGGGGCGGGCTCAGGGGCGGGGCGGGCGCCCGAAGGTCCTCCGGAGGCCCGGCATTCTGC
ACGCTTCAAAAGCGCACGTCTGCCGCGCTGTTCTCCTCTTCCTCATCTCCGGGCCTTTCGACCTGCAGCC
CATTAATTAAACCATGGCCAAGCCTTTGTCTCAAGAAGAATCCACCCTCATTGAAAGAGCAACGGCTACA
ATCAACAGCATCCCCATCTCTGAAGACTACAGCGTCGCCAGCGCAGCTCTCTCTAGCGACGGCCGCATCT
TCACTGGTGTCAATGTATATCATTTTACTGGGGGACCTTGTGCAGAACTCGTGGTGCTGGGCACTGCTGC
TGCTGCGGCAGCTGGCAACCTGACTTGTATCGTCGCGATCGGAAATGAGAACAGGGGCATCTTGAGCCCC
TGCGGACGGTGCCGACAGGTGCTTCTCGATCTGCATCCTGGGATCAAAGCCATAGTGAAGGACAGTGATG
GACAGCCGACGGCAGTTGGGATTCGTGAATTGCTGCCCTCTGGTTATGTGTGGGAGGGCTAAGCACTTCG
TGGCCGAGGAGCAGGACTGACACTCGACCTCGAAACTTGTTTATTGCAGCTTATAATGGTTACAAATAAA
GCAATAGCATCACAAATTTCACAAATAAAGCATTTTTTTCACTGCATTCTAGTTGTGGTTTGTCCAAACT
CATCAATGTATCTTATCATGTCTATGCATCGATAGATCCTAATCAACCTCTGGATTACAAAATTTGTGAA
AGATTGACTGGTATTCTTAACTATGTTGCTCCTTTTACGCTATGTGGATACGCTGCTTTAATGCCTTTGT
ATCATGCTATTGCTTCCCGTATGGCTTTCATTTTCTCCTCCTTGTATAAATCCTGGTTGCTGTCTCTTTA
TGAGGAGTTGTGGCCCGTTGTCAGGCAACGTGGCGTGGTGTGCACTGTGTTTGCTGACGCAACCCCCACT
GGTTGGGGCATTGCCACCACCTGTCAGCTCCTTTCCGGGACTTTCGCTTTCCCCCTCCCTATTGCCACGG
CGGAACTCATCGCCGCCTGCCTTGCCCGCTGCTGGACAGGGGCTCGGCTGTTGGGCACTGACAATTCCGT
GGTGTTGTCGGGGAAATCATCGTCCTTTCCTTGGCTGCTCGCCTGTGTTGCCACCTGGATTCTGCGCGGG
ACGTCCTTCTGCTACGTCCCTTCGGCCCTCAATCCAGCGGACCTTCCTTCCCGCGGCCTGCTGCCGGCTC
TGCGGCCTCTTCCGCGTCTTCGCCTTCGCCCTCAGACGAGTCGGATCTCCCTTTGGGCCGCCTCCCCGCC
TGAGATCCTTTAAGACCAATGACTTACAAGGCAGCTGTAGATCTTAGCCACTTTTTAAAAGAAAAGGGGG
GACTGGAAGGGCTAATTCACTCCCAACGAAGACAAGATCTGCTTTTTGCTTGTACTGGGTCTCTCTGGTT
AGACCAGATCTGAGCCTGGGAGCTCTCTGGCTAACTAGGGAACCCACTGCTTAAGCCTCAATAAAGCTTG
CCTTGAGTGCTTCAAGTAGTGTGTGCCCGTCTGTTGTGTGACTCTGGTAACTAGAGATCCCTCAGACCCT
TTTAGTCAGTGTGGAAAATCTCTAGCAGTAGTAGTTCATGTCATCTTATTATTCAGTATTTATAACTTGC
AAAGAAATGAATATCAGAGAGTGAGAGGCCCGGGTTAATTAAGGAAAGGGCTAGATCATTCTTGAAGACG
AAAGGGCCTCGTGATACGCCTATTTTTATAGGTTAATGTCATGATAATAATGGTTTCTTAGACGTCAGGT
GGCACTTTTCGGGGAAATGTGCGCGGAACCCCTATTTGTTTATTTTTCTAAATACATTCAAATATGTATC
CGCTCATGAGACAATAACCCTGATAAATGCTTCAATAATATTGAAAAAGGAAGAGTATGAGTATTCAACA
TTTCCGTGTCGCCCTTATTCCCTTTTTTGCGGCATTTTGCCTTCCTGTTTTTGCTCACCCAGAAACGCTG
GTGAAAGTAAAAGATGCTGAAGATCAGTTGGGTGCACGAGTGGGTTACATCGAACTGGATCTCAACAGCG
GTAAGATCCTTGAGAGTTTTCGCCCCGAAGAACGTTTTCCAATGATGAGCACTTTTAAAGTTCTGCTATG
TGGCGCGGTATTATCCCGTGTTGACGCCGGGCAAGAGCAACTCGGTCGCCGCATACACTATTCTCAGAAT
GACTTGGTTGAGTACTCACCAGTCACAGAAAAGCATCTTACGGATGGCATGACAGTAAGAGAATTATGCA
GTGCTGCCATAACCATGAGTGATAACACTGCGGCCAACTTACTTCTGACAACGATCGGAGGACCGAAGGA
GCTAACCGCTTTTTTGCACAACATGGGGGATCATGTAACTCGCCTTGATCGTTGGGAACCGGAGCTGAAT
GAAGCCATACCAAACGACGAGCGTGACACCACGATGCCTGTAGCAATGGCAACAACGTTGCGCAAACTAT
TAACTGGCGAACTACTTACTCTAGCTTCCCGGCAACAATTAATAGACTGGATGGAGGCGGATAAAGTTGC
AGGACCACTTCTGCGCTCGGCCCTTCCGGCTGGCTGGTTTATTGCTGATAAATCTGGAGCCGGTGAGCGT
GGGTCTCGCGGTATCATTGCAGCACTGGGGCCAGATGGTAAGCCCTCCCGTATCGTAGTTATCTACACGA
CGGGGAGTCAGGCAACTATGGATGAACGAAATAGACAGATCGCTGAGATAGGTGCCTCACTGATTAAGCA
TTGGTAACTGTCAGACCAAGTTTACTCATATATACTTTAGATTGATTTAAAACTTCATTTTTAATTTAAA
AGGATCTAGGTGAAGATCCTTTTTGATAATCTCATGACCAAAATCCCTTAACGTGAGTTTTCGTTCCACT
GAGCGTCAGACCCCGTAGAAAAGATCAAAGGATCTTCTTGAGATCCTTTTTTTCTGCGCGTAATCTGCTG
CTTGCAAACAAAAAAACCACCGCTACCAGCGGTGGTTTGTTTGCCGGATCAAGAGCTACCAACTCTTTTT
CCGAAGGTAACTGGCTTCAGCAGAGCGCAGATACCAAATACTGTTCTTCTAGTGTAGCCGTAGTTAGGCC
ACCACTTCAAGAACTCTGTAGCACCGCCTACATACCTCGCTCTGCTAATCCTGTTACCAGTGGCTGCTGC
CAGTGGCGATAAGTCGTGTCTTACCGGGTTGGACTCAAGACGATAGTTACCGGATAAGGCGCAGCGGTCG
GGCTGAACGGGGGGTTCGTGCACACAGCCCAGCTTGGAGCGAACGACCTACACCGAACTGAGATACCTAC
AGCGTGAGCTATGAGAAAGCGCCACGCTTCCCGAAGGGAGAAAGGCGGACAGGTATCCGGTAAGCGGCAG
GGTCGGAACAGGAGAGCGCACGAGGGAGCTTCCAGGGGGAAACGCCTGGTATCTTTATAGTCCTGTCGGG
TTTCGCCACCTCTGACTTGAGCGTCGATTTTTGTGATGCTCGTCAGGGGGGCGGAGCCTATGGAAAAACG
CCAGCAACGCGGCCTTTTTACGGTTCCTGGCCTTTTGCTGGCCTTTTGCTCACATGTTCTTTCCTGCGTT
ATCCCCTGATTCTGTGGATAACCGTATTACCGCCTTTGAGTGAGCTGATACCGCTCGCCGCAGCCGAACG
ACCGAGCGCAGCGAGTCAGTGAGCGAGGAAGCGGAAGAGCGCCCAATACGCAAACCGCCTCTCCCCGCGC
GTTGGCCGATTCATTAATGCAGCAAGCTCATGGCTGACTAATTTTTTTTATTTATGCAGAGGCCGAGGCC
GCCTCGGCCTCTGAGCTATTCCAGAAGTAGTGAGGAGGCTTTTTTGGAGGCCTAGGCTTTTGCAAAAAGC
TCCCCGTGGCACGACAGGTTTCCCGACTGGAAAGCGGGCAGTGAGCGCAACGCAATTAATGTGAGTTAGC
TCACTCATTAGGCACCCCAGGCTTTACACTTTATGCTTCCGGCTCGTATGTTGTGTGGAATTGTGAGCGG
ATAACAATTTCACACAGGAAACAGCTATGACATGATTACGAATTTCACAAATAAAGCATTTTTTTCACTG
CATTCTAGTTGTGGTTTGTCCAAACTCATCAATGTATCTTATCATGTCTGGATCAACTGGATAACTCAAG
CTAACCAAAATCATCCCAAACTTCCCACCCCATACCCTATTACCACTGCCAATTACCTGTGGTTTCATTT
ACTCTAAACCTGTGATTCCTCTGAATTATTTTCATTTTAAAGAAATTGTATTTGTTAAATATGTACTACA
AACTTAGTAGTTGGAAGGGCTAATTCACTCCCAAAGAAGACAAGATATCCTTGATCTGTGGATCTACCAC
ACACAAGGCTACTTCCCTGATTAGCAGAACTACACACCAGGGCCAGGGGTCAGATATCCACTGACCTTTG
GATGGTGCTACAAGCTAGTACCAGTTGAGCCAGATAAGGTAGAAGAGGCCAATAAAGGAGAGAACACCAG
CTTGTTACACCCTGTGAGCCTGCATGGGATGGATGACCCGGAGAGAGAAGTGTTAGAGTGGAGGTTTGAC
AGCCGCCTAGCATTTCATCACGTGGCCCGAGAGCTGCATCCGGAGTACTTCAAGAACTGCTGATATCGAG
CTTGCTACAAGGGACTTTCCGCTGGGGACTTTCCAGGGAGGCGTGGCCTGGGCGGGACTGGGGAGTGGCG
AGCCCTCAGATCCTGCATATAAGCAGCTGCTTTTTGCCTGTACTGGGTCTCTCTGGTTAGACCAGATCTG
AGCCTGGGAGCTCTCTGGCTAACTAGGGAACCCACTGCTTAAGCCTCAATAAAGCTTGCCTTGAGTGCTT
CAAGTAGTGTGTGCCCGTCTGTTGTGTGACTCTGGTAACTAGAGATCCCTCAGACCCTTTTAGTCAGTGT
GGAAAATCTCTAGCAGTGGCGCCCGAACAGGGACTTGAAAGCGAAAGGGAAACCAGAGGAGCTCTCTCGA
CGCAGGACTCGGCTTGCTGAAGCGCGCACGGCAAGAGGCGAGGGGCGGCGACTGGTGAGTACGCCAAAAA
TTTTGACTAGCGGAGGCTAGAAGGAGAGAGATGGGTGCGAGAGCGTCAGTATTAAGCGGGGGAGAATTAG
ATCGCGATGGGAAAAAATTCGGTTAAGGCCAGGGGGAAAGAAAAAATATAAATTAAAACATATAGTATGG
GCAAGCAGGGAGCTAGAACGATTCGCAGTTAATCCTGGCCTGTTAGAAACATCAGAAGGCTGTAGACAAA
TACTGGGACAGCTACAACCATCCCTTCAGACAGGATCAGAAGAACTTAGATCATTATATAATACAGTAGC
AACCCTCTATTGTGTGCATCAAAGGATAGAGATAAAAGACACCAAGGAAGCTTTAGACAAGATAGAGGAA
GAGCAAAACAAAAGTAAGACCACCGCACAGCAAGCGGCCGGCCGCTGATCTTCAGACCTGGAGGAGGAGA
TATGAGGGACAATTGGAGAAGTGAATTATATAAATATAAAGTAGTAAAAATTGAACCATTAGGAGTAGCA
CCCACCAAGGCAAAGAGAAGAGTGGTGCAGAGAGAAAAAAGAGCAGTGGGAATAGGAGCTTTGTTCCTTG
GGTTCTTGGGAGCAGCAGGAAGCACTATGGGCGCAGCGTCAATGACGCTGACGGTACAGGCCAGACAATT
ATTGTCTGGTATAGTGCAGCAGCAGAACAATTTGCTGAGGGCTATTGAGGCGCAACAGCATCTGTTGCAA
CTCACAGTCTGGGGCATCAAGCAGCTCCAGGCAAGAATCCTGGCTGTGGAAAGATACCTAAAGGATCAAC
AGCTCCTGGGGATTTGGGGTTGCTCTGGAAAACTCATTTGCACCACTGCTGTGCCTTGGAATGCTAGTTG
GAGTAATAAATCTCTGGAACAGATTTGGAATCACACGACCTGGATGGAGTGGGACAGAGAAATTAACAAT
TACACAAGCTTAATACACTCCTTAATTGAAGAATCGCAAAACCAGCAAGAAAAGAATGAACAAGAATTAT
TGGAATTAGATAAATGGGCAAGTTTGTGGAATTGGTTTAACATAACAAATTGGCTGTGGTATATAAAATT
ATTCATAATGATAGTAGGAGGCTTGGTAGGTTTAAGAATAGTTTTTGCTGTACTTTCTATAGTGAATAGA
GTTAGGCAGGGATATTCACCATTATCGTTTCAGACCCACCTCCCAACCCCGAGGGGACCCGACAGGCCCG
AAGGAATAGAAGAAGAAGGTGGAGAGAGAGACAGAGACAGATCCATTCGATTAGTGAACGGATCTCGACG
GTATCGCCGAATTCACAAATGGCAGTATTCATCCACAATTTTAAAAGAAAAGGGGGGATTGGGGGGTACA
GTGCAGGGGAAAGAATAGTAGACATAATAGCAACAGACATACAAACTAAAGAATTACAAAAACAAATTAC
AAAAATTCAAAATTTTCGGGTTTATTACAGGGACAGCAGAGATCCAGTTTGGACTAGTGGAGTTCCG
Features (pLannotate 1.2.2; 30 found; start..end, strand, type, name):
      1..304     +  enhancer       CMV enhancer: human cytomegalovirus immediate early enhancer
    305..508     +  promoter       CMV promoter: human cytomegalovirus (CMV) immediate early promoter
    594..1310    +  CDS            EGFP: EGFP is a basic (constitutively fluorescent) green fluorescent protein published in 1996, derived from Aequorea victoria. It is reported to be a rapidly-maturing weak dimer with moderate acid sensitivity.
   1327..1344    +  protein_bind   attB1 (fragment): mutant version of attB; core recombination site for the Gateway® BP reaction BP Clonase™
   1350..3716    +  CDS            TAX1BP1: TAXB1_HUMAN - Also known as T6BP. Experimental evidence at protein level: Swiss-Prot protein existence level 1. Inhibits TNF-induced apoptosis by mediating the TNFAIP3 anti- apoptotic activity. Degraded by caspase-3-like family proteins upon TNF-induced apoptosis. May also play a role in the pro-inflammatory cytokine IL-1 signaling cascade. From Homo sapiens (Human).
   3718..3742    -  protein_bind   attB2: mutant version of attB; recombination site for the Gateway® BP reaction BP Clonase™
   3761..4260    +  promoter       PGK promoter: mouse phosphoglycerate kinase 1 promoter
   4284..4682    +  CDS            BSD: blasticidin S deaminase; Aspergillus terreus BSD; confers resistance to blasticidin
   4683..4710    +  CDS            BleoR (fragment): antibiotic-binding protein; Sh ble from Streptoalloteichus hindustanus; confers resistance to bleomycin, phleomycin, and Zeocin™
   4724..4845    +  polyA_signal   SV40 poly(A) signal: SV40 polyadenylation signal
   4871..5459    +  misc_feature   WPRE: woodchuck hepatitis virus posttranscriptional regulatory element
   5467..5532    +  CDS            nef (fragment): NEF_HV1Z2 - Experimental evidence at protein level: Swiss-Prot protein existence level 1. Extracellular Nef protein targets CD4(+) T-lymphocytes for apoptosis by interacting with CXCR4 surface receptors. From Human immunodeficiency virus type 1 group M subtype D (isolate Z2/CDC-Z34) (HIV-1).
   5534..5767    +  LTR            3' LTR (ΔU3): self-inactivating 3' long terminal repeat (LTR) from HIV-1
   5972..6076    +  promoter       AmpR promoter: bla
   6077..6937    +  CDS            AmpR: β-lactamase; bla; confers resistance to ampicillin, carbenicillin, and related antibiotics
   7108..7696    +  rep_origin     ori: high-copy-number ColE1/pMB1/pBR322/pUC origin of replication
   7879..7933    +  CDS            lacI (fragment): lac repressor; lacI; The lac repressor binds to the lac operator to inhibit transcription in E. coli. This inhibition can be relieved by adding lactose or isopropyl-β-D-thiogalactopyranoside (IPTG).
   7939..8032    +  rep_origin     SV40 ori (fragment): SV40 origin of replication
   8057..8094    +  CDS            lacI (fragment): lac repressor; lacI; The lac repressor binds to the lac operator to inhibit transcription in E. coli. This inhibition can be relieved by adding lactose or isopropyl-β-D-thiogalactopyranoside (IPTG).
   8107..8128    +  protein_bind   CAP binding site: CAP binding activates transcription in the presence of cAMP. E. coli catabolite activator protein
   8143..8173    +  promoter       lac promoter: promoter for the E. coli lac operon
   8177..8199    +  protein_bind   lac operator (fragment): The lac repressor binds to the lac operator to inhibit transcription in E. coli. This inhibition can be relieved by adding lactose or isopropyl-β-D-thiogalactopyranoside (IPTG). lac repressor encoded by lacI
   8231..8314    +  polyA_signal   SV40 poly(A) signal (fragment): SV40 polyadenylation signal
   8481..8810    +  CDS            nef (fragment): NEF_HV1BR - Experimental evidence at protein level: Swiss-Prot protein existence level 1. Extracellular Nef protein targets CD4(+) T-lymphocytes for apoptosis by interacting with CXCR4 surface receptors (PubMed:14990729). From Human immunodeficiency virus type 1 group M subtype B (isolate BRU/LAI) (HIV-1).
   8858..9115    +  LTR            5' LTR (truncated): truncated 5' long terminal repeat (LTR) from HIV-1
   9162..9287    +  misc_feature   HIV-1 Ψ: packaging signal of human immunodeficiency virus type 1
   9271..9609    +  CDS            HIV-1 gag (fragment): gag protein from human immunodeficiency virus 1; gag
   9784..10017   +  misc_feature   RRE: The Rev response element (RRE) of HIV-1 allows for Rev-dependent mRNA export from the nucleus to the cytoplasm.
  10394..10494   +  CDS            Rev (fragment): human immunodeficiency virus 1 (HIV-1) Rev protein; rev; enhances nuclear export of unspliced and incompletely spliced viral mRNAs
  10539..10656   +  misc_feature   cPPT/CTS: central polypurine tract and central termination sequence of HIV-1
