[The description below was written by a language model from this plasmid's Addgene catalogue record and pLannotate feature annotations shown in this document.]
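Description:
pHAGE-eGFP-TAX1BP1 is an HIV-1-derived, self-inactivating lentiviral transfer vector built on the pHAGE-eGFP backbone for stable expression of human TAX1BP1 (also known as CALCOCO3 or T6BP) carrying an N-terminal EGFP tag. It is propagated in E. coli through a high-copy ColE1/pUC-type origin with ampicillin selection via β-lactamase; the record lists a recombination-tolerant strain as the growth host, as is common for LTR-containing plasmids. The sequenced plasmid is about 10.7 kb.

The viral portion runs from a truncated 5' LTR through the Ψ packaging signal with a short gag fragment, the Rev response element and the cPPT/CTS, then the expression cassettes, and ends in a ΔU3 3' LTR that silences LTR promoter activity after integration. Within this frame, the CMV enhancer and promoter drive EGFP followed by the TAX1BP1 coding sequence. The insert is flanked by attB1 and attB2 sites, which reflect its introduction by Gateway recombination and leave a short linker between the fluorescent protein and TAX1BP1. Downstream, a mouse PGK promoter drives blasticidin S deaminase, allowing blasticidin selection of transduced mammalian cells, followed by an SV40 polyadenylation signal. A WPRE lies before the 3' LTR to enhance transcript expression. Small lac, SV40 ori and nef fragments annotated in the backbone appear to be cloning remnants.

Producing virus requires packaging and envelope functions supplied in trans. The construct is suited to making cell lines in which TAX1BP1 can be followed by fluorescence. It was deposited with a study of ubiquitin-binding autophagy receptors in the clearance of damaged lysosomes by lysophagy.
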