Addgene plasmid #175766: pHAGE-eGFP-TAX1BP1
Purpose: Lentiviral vector expressing N-terminally tagged eGFP-TAX1BP1
Depositing lab: Wade Harper. Depositing organization: Harvard Medical School. Publication: Quantitative proteomics reveals the selectivity of ubiquitin-binding autophagy receptors in the turnover of damaged lysosomes by lysophagy. Eapen VV, Swarup S, Hoyer MJ, Paulo JA, Harper JW. eLife. 2021 Sep 29;10. pii: 72328. doi: 10.7554/eLife.72328. PubMed 34585663.
Backbone
  Vector backbone: pHAGE-eGFP
  Vector type: Lentiviral
Growth in bacteria
  Bacterial resistance: Ampicillin, 100 μg/mL
  Growth temperature: 37°C
  Growth strain: NEB Stable
  Copy number: Unknown
Gene/Insert
  Gene/Insert name: TAX1BP1
  Species: H. sapiens (human)
  Entrez Gene: TAX1BP1 (a.k.a. CALCOCO3, T6BP, TXBP151)
  Cloning method: Gateway Cloning
Terms and licenses: Academic/Nonprofit Terms; Industry Terms: Not Available to Industry
How to cite: pHAGE-eGFP-TAX1BP1 was a gift from Wade Harper (Addgene plasmid # 175766 ; http://n2t.net/addgene:175766 ; RRID:Addgene_175766)
